>Addgene plasmid #137784 | RnAT1aR DRY->AAY-p2A-mCherry | depositor full sequence | sequence record 266030 | Full Sequence
TAGTTATTAATAGTAATCAATTACGGGGTCATTAGTTCATAGCCCATATATGGAGTTCCGCGTTACATAA
CTTACGGTAAATGGCCCGCCTGGCTGACCGCCCAACGACCCCCGCCCATTGACGTCAATAATGACGTATG
TTCCCATAGTAACGCCAATAGGGACTTTCCATTGACGTCAATGGGTGGAGTATTTACGGTAAACTGCCCA
CTTGGCAGTACATCAAGTGTATCATATGCCAAGTACGCCCCCTATTGACGTCAATGACGGTAAATGGCCC
GCCTGGCATTATGCCCAGTACATGACCTTATGGGACTTTCCTACTTGGCAGTACATCTACGTATTAGTCA
TCGCTATTACCATGGTGATGCGGTTTTGGCAGTACATCAATGGGCGTGGATAGCGGTTTGACTCACGGGG
ATTTCCAAGTCTCCACCCCATTGACGTCAATGGGAGTTTGTTTTGGCACCAAAATCAACGGGACTTTCCA
AAATGTCGTAACAACTCCGCCCCATTGACGCAAATGGGCGGTAGGCGTGTACGGTGGGAGGTCTATATAA
GCAGAGCTGGTTTAGTGAACCGTCAGATCCGCTAGCGCTACCGGACTCAGATCTCGAGCTCAAGCTTCAA
AATGGCCCTTAACTCTTCTGCTGAAGATGGTATCAAAAGAATCCAAGATGACTGCCCCAAGGCTGGCAGG
CACAGTTACATATTTGTCATGATCCCTACCCTCTACAGCATCATCTTTGTGGTGGGAATATTTGGAAACA
GCTTGGTGGTGATTGTCATTTACTTTTACATGAAGCTGAAGACTGTGGCCAGCGTCTTTCTTCTCAATCT
CGCCTTGGCTGACTTATGCTTTTTGCTGACTTTGCCCCTGTGGGCAGTCTATACCGCTATGGAGTACCGC
TGGCCCTTCGGCAATCACCTATGTAAGATCGCTTCGGCCAGCGTGAGCTTCAACCTCTACGCCAGTGTGT
TCCTTCTCACGTGTCTCAGCATCGCCGCCTACCTGGCCATCGTCCACCCAATGAAGTCTCGCCTTCGCCG
CACGATGCTGGTGGCCAAAGTCACCTGCATCATCATCTGGCTGATGGCTGGCTTGGCCAGTTTGCCAGCT
GTCATCCACCGAAATGTATACTTCATCGAGAACACCAATATCACAGTGTGCGCGTTTCATTATGAGTCTC
GGAATTCGACGCTCCCCATAGGGCTGGGCCTTACCAAGAATATTCTGGGCTTCTTGTTCCCTTTCCTTAT
CATTCTCACCAGCTATACCCTTATTTGGAAAGCTCTAAAGAAGGCTTATGAAATTCAAAAGAACAAACCA
AGAAACGATGACATCTTTAGGATAATTATGGCGATTGTGCTTTTCTTCTTCTTTTCCTGGGTCCCCCACC
AAATATTCACTTTCCTGGATGTGCTGATTCAGCTGGGCGTCATCCATGACTGTAAAATTTCTGACATCGT
GGACACTGCCATGCCCATCACCATCTGCATAGCGTATTTTAACAACTGCCTGAACCCTCTGTTCTACGGC
TTTCTGGGGAAGAAATTTAAAAAGTATTTCCTCCAGCTCCTGAAATATATTCCCCCAAAGGCCAAGTCCC
ACTCAAGCCTGTCTACGAAAATGAGCACGCTTTCTTACCGGCCTTCGGATAACATGAGCTCATCGGCCAA
AAAGCCTGCGTCTTGTTTTGAGGTGGAACCGGTGGCTACTAACTTCAGCCTGCTGAAGCAGGCTGGAGAC
GTGGAGGAGAACCCTGGACCTGGGTCCATGGTGAGCAAGGGCGAGGAGGATAACATGGCCATCATCAAGG
AGTTCATGCGCTTCAAGGTGCACATGGAGGGCTCCGTGAACGGCCACGAGTTCGAGATCGAGGGCGAGGG
CGAGGGCCGCCCCTACGAGGGCACCCAGACCGCCAAGCTGAAGGTGACCAAGGGTGGCCCCCTGCCCTTC
GCCTGGGACATCCTGTCCCCTCAGTTCATGTACGGCTCCAAGGCCTACGTGAAGCACCCCGCCGACATCC
CCGACTACTTGAAGCTGTCCTTCCCCGAGGGCTTCAAGTGGGAGCGCGTGATGAACTTCGAGGACGGCGG
CGTGGTGACCGTGACCCAGGACTCCTCCCTGCAGGACGGCGAGTTCATCTACAAGGTGAAGCTGCGCGGC
ACCAACTTCCCCTCCGACGGCCCCGTAATGCAGAAGAAGACCATGGGCTGGGAGGCCTCCTCCGAGCGGA
TGTACCCCGAGGACGGCGCCCTGAAGGGCGAGATCAAGCAGAGGCTGAAGCTGAAGGACGGCGGCCACTA
CGACGCTGAGGTCAAGACCACCTACAAGGCCAAGAAGCCCGTGCAGCTGCCCGGCGCCTACAACGTCAAC
ATCAAGTTGGACATCACCTCCCACAACGAGGACTACACCATCGTGGAACAGTACGAACGCGCCGAGGGCC
GCCACTCCACCGGCGGCATGGACGAGCTGTACAAGTAAAGCGGCCGCGACTCTAGATCATAATCAGCCAT
ACCACATTTGTAGAGGTTTTACTTGCTTTAAAAAACCTCCCACACCTCCCCCTGAACCTGAAACATAAAA
TGAATGCAATTGTTGTTGTTAACTTGTTTATTGCAGCTTATAATGGTTACAAATAAAGCAATAGCATCAC
AAATTTCACAAATAAAGCATTTTTTTCACTGCATTCTAGTTGTGGTTTGTCCAAACTCATCAATGTATCT
TAAGGCGTAAATTGTAAGCGTTAATATTTTGTTAAAATTCGCGTTAAATTTTTGTTAAATCAGCTCATTT
TTTAACCAATAGGCCGAAATCGGCAAAATCCCTTATAAATCAAAAGAATAGACCGAGATAGGGT
[37 nt withheld, positions 2865-2901]
AAAGAACGTGGACTCCAACGTCAAAGG
[49 nt withheld, positions 2929-2977]
T
[91 nt withheld, positions 2979-3069]
G
[124 nt withheld, positions 3071-3194]
CAGGTGGCACTTTTCGGGGAAATGTGCGCGGAACCCCTATTTGTTTATTTTTCTAAATACATTCAAATAT
GTATCCGCTCATGAGACAATAACCCTGATAAATGCTTCAATAATATTGAAAAAGGAAGAGTCCTGAGGCG
GAAAGAACCAGCTGTGGAATGTGTGTCAGTTAGGGTGTGGAAAGTCCCCAGGCTCCCCAGCAGGCAGAAG
TATGCAAAGCATGCATCTCAATTAGTCAGCAACCAGGTGTGGAAAGTCCCCAGGCTCCCCAGCAGGCAGA
AGTATGCAAAGCATGCATCTCAATTAGTCAGCAACCATAGTCCCGCCCCTAACTCCGCCCATCCCGCCCC
TAACTCCGCCCAGTTCCGCCCATTCTCCGCCCCATGGCTGACTAATTTTTTTTATTTATGCAGAGGCCGA
GGCCGCCTCGGCCTCTGAGCTATTCCAGAAGTAGTGAGGAGGCTTTTTTGGAGGCCTAGGCTTTTGCAAA
GATCGATCAAGAGACAGGATGAGGATCGTTTCGCATGATTGAACAAGATGGATTGCACGCAGGTTCTCCG
GCCGCTTGGGTGGAGAGGCTATTCGGCTATGACTGGGCACAACAGACAATCGGCTGCTCTGATGCCGCCG
TGTTCCGGCTGTCAGCGCAGGGGCGCCCGGTTCTTTTTGTCAAGACCGACCTGTCCGGTGCCCTGAATGA
ACTGCAAGACGAGGCAGCGCGGCTATCGTGGCTGGCCACGACGGGCGTTCCTTGCGCAGCTGTGCTCGAC
GTTGTCACTGAAGCGGGAAGGGACTGGCTGCTATTGGGCGAAGTGCCGGGGCAGGATCTCCTGTCATCTC
ACCTTGCTCCTGCCGAGAAAGTATCCATCATGGCTGATGCAATGCGGCGGCTGCATACGCTTGATCCGGC
TACCTGCCCATTCGACCACCAAGCGAAACATCGCATCGAGCGAGCACGTACTCGGATGGAAGCCGGTCTT
GTCGATCAGGATGATCTGGACGAAGAGCATCAGGGGCTCGCGCCAGCCGAACTGTTCGCCAGGCTCAAGG
CGAGCATGCCCGACGGCGAGGATCTCGTCGTGACCCATGGCGATGCCTGCTTGCCGAATATCATGGTGGA
AAATGGCCGCTTTTCTGGATTCATCGACTGTGGCCGGCTGGGTGTGGCGGACCGCTATCAGGACATAGCG
TTGGCTACCCGTGATATTGCTGAAGAGCTTGGCGGCGAATGGGCTGACCGCTTCCTCGTGCTTTACGGTA
TCGCCGCTCCCGATTCGCAGCGCATCGCCTTCTATCGCCTTCTTGACGAGTTCTTCTGAGCGGGACTCTG
GGGTTCGAAATGACCGACCAAGCGACGCCCAACCTGCCATCACGAGATTTCGATTCCACCGCCGCCTTCT
ATGAAAGGTTGGGCTTCGGAATCGTTTTCCGGGACGCCGGCTGGATGATCCTCCAGCGCGGGGATCTCAT
GCTGGAGTTCTTCGCCCACCCTAGGGGGAGGCTAACTGAAACACGGAAGGAGACAATACCGGAAGGAACC
CGCGCTATGACGGCAATAAAAAGACAGAATAAAACGCACGGTGTTGGGTCGTTTGTTCATAAACGCGGGG
TTCGGTCCCAGGGCTGGCACTCTGTCGATACCCCACCGAGACCCCATTGGGGCCAATACGCCCGCGTTTC
TTCCTTTTCCCCACCCCACCCCCCAAGTTCGGGTGAAGGCCCAGGGCTCGCAGCCAACGTCGGGGCGGCA
GGCCCTGCCATAGCCTCAGGTTACTCATATATACTTTAGATTGATTTAAAACTTCATTTTTAATTTAAAA
GGATCTAGGTGAAGATCCTTTTTGATAATCTCATGACCAAAATCCCTTAACGTGAGTTTTCGTTCCACTG
AGCGTCAGACCCCGTAGAAAAGATCAAAGGATCTTCTTGAGATCCTTTTTTTCTGCGCGTAATCTGCTGC
TTGCAAACAAAAAAACCACCGCTACCAGCGGTGGTTTGTTTGCCGGATCAAGAGCTACCAACTCTTTTTC
CGAAGGTAACTGGCTTCAGCAGAGCGCAGATACCAAATACTGTCCTTCTAGTGTAGCCGTAGTTAGGCCA
CCACTTCAAGAACTCTGTAGCACCGCCTACATACCTCGCTCTGCTAATCCTGTTACCAGTGGCTGCTGCC
AGTGGCGATAAGTCGTGTCTTACCGGGTTGGACTCAAGACGATAGTTACCGGATAAGGCGCAGCGGTCGG
GCTGAACGGGGGGTTCGTGCACACAGCCCAGCTTGGAGCGAACGACCTACACCGAACTGAGATACCTACA
GCGTGAGCTATGAGAAAGCGCCACGCTTCCCGAAGGGAGAAAGGCGGACAGGTATCCGGTAAGCGGCAGG
GTCGGAACAGGAGAGCGCACGAGGGAGCTTCCAGGGGGAAACGCCTGGTATCTTTATAGTCCTGTCGGGT
TTCGCCACCTCTGACTTGAGCGTCGATTTTTGTGATGCTCGTCAGGGGGGCGGAGCCTATGGAAAAACGC
CAGCAACGCGGCCTTTTTACGGTTCCTGGCCTTTTGCTGGCCTTTTGCTCACATGTTCTTTCCTGCGTTA
TCCCCTGATTCTGTGGATAACCGTATTACCGCCATGCAT
Features (pLannotate 1.2.2; 15 found; start..end, strand, type, name):
     61..364     +  enhancer       CMV enhancer: human cytomegalovirus immediate early enhancer
    365..568     +  promoter       CMV promoter: human cytomegalovirus (CMV) immediate early promoter
    591..628     +  misc_feature   MCS (fragment): multiple cloning site
    632..1708    +  CDS            Agtr1: AGTRA_RAT - Also known as Agtr1a, At1a. Experimental evidence at protein level: Swiss-Prot protein existence level 1. Receptor for angiotensin II. Mediates its action by association with G proteins that activate a phosphatidylinositol- calcium second messenger system. From Rattus norvegicus (Rat).
   1778..2485    +  CDS            mCherry: mCherry is a basic (constitutively fluorescent) red fluorescent protein published in 2004, derived from Discosoma sp.. It is reported to be a very rapidly-maturing monomer with low acid sensitivity.
   2505..2588    +  CDS            large T antigen (fragment): large T antigen from SV40 (simian virus 40)
   2611..2732    +  polyA_signal   SV40 poly(A) signal: SV40 polyadenylation signal
   2766..3194    -  rep_origin     f1 ori (sequence partly withheld): f1 bacteriophage origin of replication; arrow indicates direction of (+) strand synthesis
   3221..3325    +  promoter       AmpR promoter: bla
   3327..3684    +  promoter       SV40 promoter: SV40 enhancer and early promoter
   3719..4513    +  CDS            NeoR/KanR: aminoglycoside phosphotransferase from Tn5; aph(3')-II (or nptII); confers resistance to neomycin, kanamycin, and G418 (Geneticin®)
   4534..4686    +  CDS            ble (fragment): BLE_KLEPN - Experimental evidence at protein level: Swiss-Prot protein existence level 1. Binding protein with a strong affinity to the bleomycin family of antibiotics. Binds to CL990; an antimitotic-antibiotic compound. From Klebsiella pneumoniae.
   4745..4792    +  polyA_signal   HSV TK poly(A) signal: herpes simplex virus thymidine kinase polyadenylation signal (Cole and Stacy, 1985)
   4883..4899    -  polyA_signal   bGH poly(A) signal (fragment): bovine growth hormone polyadenylation signal
   5121..5709    +  rep_origin     ori: high-copy-number ColE1/pMB1/pBR322/pUC origin of replication
