>Addgene plasmid #137784 | RnAT1aR DRY->AAY-p2A-mCherry | addgene full sequence | sequence record 273118 | Addgene NGS Result
GTGATGCGGTTTTGGCAGTACATCAATGGGCGTGGATAGCGGTTTGACTCACGGGGATTTCCAAGTCTCC
ACCCCATTGACGTCAATGGGAGTTTGTTTTGGCACCAAAATCAACGGGACTTTCCAAAATGTCGTAACAA
CTCCGCCCCATTGACGCAAATGGGCGGTAGGCGTGTACGGTGGGAGGTCTATATAAGCAGAGCTGGTTTA
GTGAACCGTCAGATCCGCTAGCGCTACCGGACTCAGATCTCGAGCTCAAGCTTCAAAATGGCCCTTAACT
CTTCTGCTGAAGATGGTATCAAAAGAATCCAAGATGACTGCCCCAAGGCTGGCAGGCACAGTTACATATT
TGTCATGATCCCTACCCTCTACAGCATCATCTTTGTGGTGGGAATATTTGGAAACAGCTTGGTGGTGATT
GTCATTTACTTTTACATGAAGCTGAAGACTGTGGCCAGCGTCTTTCTTCTCAATCTCGCCTTGGCTGACT
TATGCTTTTTGCTGACTTTGCCCCTGTGGGCAGTCTATACCGCTATGGAGTACCGCTGGCCCTTCGGCAA
TCACCTATGTAAGATCGCTTCGGCCAGCGTGAGCTTCAACCTCTACGCCAGTGTGTTCCTTCTCACGTGT
CTCAGCATCGCCGCCTACCTGGCCATCGTCCACCCAATGAAGTCTCGCCTTCGCCGCACGATGCTGGTGG
CCAAAGTCACCTGCATCATCATCTGGCTGATGGCTGGCTTGGCCAGTTTGCCAGCTGTCATCCACCGAAA
TGTATACTTCATCGAGAACACCAATATCACAGTGTGCGCGTTTCATTATGAGTCTCGGAATTCGACGCTC
CCCATAGGGCTGGGCCTTACCAAGAATATTCTGGGCTTCTTGTTCCCTTTCCTTATCATTCTCACCAGCT
ATACCCTTATTTGGAAAGCTCTAAAGAAGGCTTATGAAATTCAAAAGAACAAACCAAGAAACGATGACAT
CTTTAGGATAATTATGGCGATTGTGCTTTTCTTCTTCTTTTCCTGGGTCCCCCACCAAATATTCACTTTC
CTGGATGTGCTGATTCAGCTGGGCGTCATCCATGACTGTAAAATTTCTGACATCGTGGACACTGCCATGC
CCATCACCATCTGCATAGCGTATTTTAACAACTGCCTGAACCCTCTGTTCTACGGCTTTCTGGGGAAGAA
ATTTAAAAAGTATTTCCTCCAGCTCCTGAAATATATTCCCCCAAAGGCCAAGTCCCACTCAAGCCTGTCT
ACGAAAATGAGCACGCTTTCTTACCGGCCTTCGGATAACATGAGCTCATCGGCCAAAAAGCCTGCGTCTT
GTTTTGAGGTGGAACCGGTGGGATCGGGTGCTACTAACTTCAGCCTGCTGAAGCAGGCTGGAGACGTGGA
GGAGAACCCTGGACCTGGGTCCATGGTGAGCAAGGGCGAGGAGGATAACATGGCCATCATCAAGGAGTTC
ATGCGCTTCAAGGTGCACATGGAGGGCTCCGTGAACGGCCACGAGTTCGAGATCGAGGGCGAGGGCGAGG
GCCGCCCCTACGAGGGCACCCAGACCGCCAAGCTGAAGGTGACCAAGGGTGGCCCCCTGCCCTTCGCCTG
GGACATCCTGTCCCCTCAGTTCATGTACGGCTCCAAGGCCTACGTGAAGCACCCCGCCGACATCCCCGAC
TACTTGAAGCTGTCCTTCCCCGAGGGCTTCAAGTGGGAGCGCGTGATGAACTTCGAGGACGGCGGCGTGG
TGACCGTGACCCAGGACTCCTCCCTGCAGGACGGCGAGTTCATCTACAAGGTGAAGCTGCGCGGCACCAA
CTTCCCCTCCGACGGCCCCGTAATGCAGAAGAAGACCATGGGCTGGGAGGCCTCCTCCGAGCGGATGTAC
CCCGAGGACGGCGCCCTGAAGGGCGAGATCAAGCAGAGGCTGAAGCTGAAGGACGGCGGCCACTACGACG
CTGAGGTCAAGACCACCTACAAGGCCAAGAAGCCCGTGCAGCTGCCCGGCGCCTACAACGTCAACATCAA
GTTGGACATCACCTCCCACAACGAGGACTACACCATCGTGGAACAGTACGAACGCGCCGAGGGCCGCCAC
TCCACCGGCGGCATGGACGAGCTGTACAAGTAAAGCGGCCGCGACTCTAGATCATAATCAGCCATACCAC
ATTTGTAGAGGTTTTACTTGCTTTAAAAAACCTCCCACACCTCCCCCTGAACCTGAAACATAAAATGAAT
GCAATTGTTGTTGTTAACTTGTTTATTGCAGCTTATAATGGTTACAAATAAAGCAATAGCATCACAAATT
TCACAAATAAAGCATTTTTTTCACTGCATTCTAGTTGTGGTTTGTCCAAACTCATCAATGTATCTTAAGG
CGTAAATTGTAAGCGTTAATATTTTGTTAAAATTCGCGTTAAATTTTTGTTAAATCAGCTCATTTTTTAA
CCAATAGGCCGAAATCGGCAAAATCCCTTATAAATCAAAAGAATAGACCGAGATAGGGT
[37 nt withheld, positions 2510-2546]
AAAGAACGTGGACTCCAACGTCAAAGG
[49 nt withheld, positions 2574-2622]
T
[91 nt withheld, positions 2624-2714]
G
[124 nt withheld, positions 2716-2839]
CAGGTGGCACTTTTCGGGGAAATGTGCGCGGAACCCCTATTTGTTTATTTTTCTAAATACATTCAAATAT
GTATCCGCTCATGAGACAATAACCCTGATAAATGCTTCAATAATATTGAAAAAGGAAGAGTCCTGAGGCG
GAAAGAACCAGCTGTGGAATGTGTGTCAGTTAGGGTGTGGAAAGTCCCCAGGCTCCCCAGCAGGCAGAAG
TATGCAAAGCATGCATCTCAATTAGTCAGCAACCAGGTGTGGAAAGTCCCCAGGCTCCCCAGCAGGCAGA
AGTATGCAAAGCATGCATCTCAATTAGTCAGCAACCATAGTCCCGCCCCTAACTCCGCCCATCCCGCCCC
TAACTCCGCCCAGTTCCGCCCATTCTCCGCCCCATGGCTGACTAATTTTTTTTATTTATGCAGAGGCCGA
GGCCGCCTCGGCCTCTGAGCTATTCCAGAAGTAGTGAGGAGGCTTTTTTGGAGGCCTAGGCTTTTGCAAA
GATCGATCAAGAGACAGGATGAGGATCGTTTCGCATGATTGAACAAGATGGATTGCACGCAGGTTCTCCG
GCCGCTTGGGTGGAGAGGCTATTCGGCTATGACTGGGCACAACAGACAATCGGCTGCTCTGATGCCGCCG
TGTTCCGGCTGTCAGCGCAGGGGCGCCCGGTTCTTTTTGTCAAGACCGACCTGTCCGGTGCCCTGAATGA
ACTGCAAGACGAGGCAGCGCGGCTATCGTGGCTGGCCACGACGGGCGTTCCTTGCGCAGCTGTGCTCGAC
GTTGTCACTGAAGCGGGAAGGGACTGGCTGCTATTGGGCGAAGTGCCGGGGCAGGATCTCCTGTCATCTC
ACCTTGCTCCTGCCGAGAAAGTATCCATCATGGCTGATGCAATGCGGCGGCTGCATACGCTTGATCCGGC
TACCTGCCCATTCGACCACCAAGCGAAACATCGCATCGAGCGAGCACGTACTCGGATGGAAGCCGGTCTT
GTCGATCAGGATGATCTGGACGAAGAGCATCAGGGGCTCGCGCCAGCCGAACTGTTCGCCAGGCTCAAGG
CGAGCATGCCCGACGGCGAGGATCTCGTCGTGACCCATGGCGATGCCTGCTTGCCGAATATCATGGTGGA
AAATGGCCGCTTTTCTGGATTCATCGACTGTGGCCGGCTGGGTGTGGCGGACCGCTATCAGGACATAGCG
TTGGCTACCCGTGATATTGCTGAAGAGCTTGGCGGCGAATGGGCTGACCGCTTCCTCGTGCTTTACGGTA
TCGCCGCTCCCGATTCGCAGCGCATCGCCTTCTATCGCCTTCTTGACGAGTTCTTCTGAGCGGGACTCTG
GGGTTCGAAATGACCGACCAAGCGACGCCCAACCTGCCATCACGAGATTTCGATTCCACCGCCGCCTTCT
ATGAAAGGTTGGGCTTCGGAATCGTTTTCCGGGACGCCGGCTGGATGATCCTCCAGCGCGGGGATCTCAT
GCTGGAGTTCTTCGCCCACCCTAGGGGGAGGCTAACTGAAACACGGAAGGAGACAATACCGGAAGGAACC
CGCGCTATGACGGCAATAAAAAGACAGAATAAAACGCACGGTGTTGGGTCGTTTGTTCATAAACGCGGGG
TTCGGTCCCAGGGCTGGCACTCTGTCGATACCCCACCGAGACCCCATTGGGGCCAATACGCCCGCGTTTC
TTCCTTTTCCCCACCCCACCCCCCAAGTTCGGGTGAAGGCCCAGGGCTCGCAGCCAACGTCGGGGCGGCA
GGCCCTGCCATAGCCTCAGGTTACTCATATATACTTTAGATTGATTTAAAACTTCATTTTTAATTTAAAA
GGATCTAGGTGAAGATCCTTTTTGATAATCTCATGACCAAAATCCCTTAACGTGAGTTTTCGTTCCACTG
AGCGTCAGACCCCGTAGAAAAGATCAAAGGATCTTCTTGAGATCCTTTTTTTCTGCGCGTAATCTGCTGC
TTGCAAACAAAAAAACCACCGCTACCAGCGGTGGTTTGTTTGCCGGATCAAGAGCTACCAACTCTTTTTC
CGAAGGTAACTGGCTTCAGCAGAGCGCAGATACCAAATACTGTTCTTCTAGTGTAGCCGTAGTTAGGCCA
CCACTTCAAGAACTCTGTAGCACCGCCTACATACCTCGCTCTGCTAATCCTGTTACCAGTGGCTGCTGCC
AGTGGCGATAAGTCGTGTCTTACCGGGTTGGACTCAAGACGATAGTTACCGGATAAGGCGCAGCGGTCGG
GCTGAACGGGGGGTTCGTGCACACAGCCCAGCTTGGAGCGAACGACCTACACCGAACTGAGATACCTACA
GCGTGAGCTATGAGAAAGCGCCACGCTTCCCGAAGGGAGAAAGGCGGACAGGTATCCGGTAAGCGGCAGG
GTCGGAACAGGAGAGCGCACGAGGGAGCTTCCAGGGGGAAACGCCTGGTATCTTTATAGTCCTGTCGGGT
TTCGCCACCTCTGACTTGAGCGTCGATTTTTGTGATGCTCGTCAGGGGGGCGGAGCCTATGGAAAAACGC
CAGCAACGCGGCCTTTTTACGGTTCCTGGCCTTTTGCTGGCCTTTTGCTCACATGTTCTTTCCTGCGTTA
TCCCCTGATTCTGTGGATAACCGTATTACCGCCATGCATTAGTTATTAATAGTAATCAATTACGGGGTCA
TTAGTTCATAGCCCATATATGGAGTTCCGCGTTACATAACTTACGGTAAATGGCCCGCCTGGCTGACCGC
CCAACGACCCCCGCCCATTGACGTCAATAATGACGTATGTTCCCATAGTAACGCCAATAGGGACTTTCCA
TTGACGTCAATGGGTGGAGTATTTACGGTAAACTGCCCACTTGGCAGTACATCAAGTGTATCATATGCCA
AGTACGCCCCCTATTGACGTCAATGACGGTAAATGGCCCGCCTGGCATTATGCCCAGTACATGACCTTAT
GGGACTTTCCTACTTGGCAGTACATCTACGTATTAGTCATCGCTATTACCATG
Features (pLannotate 1.2.2; 15 found; start..end, strand, type, name):
      1..204     +  promoter       CMV promoter: human cytomegalovirus (CMV) immediate early promoter
    227..264     +  misc_feature   MCS (fragment): multiple cloning site
    268..1344    +  CDS            Agtr1: AGTRA_RAT - Also known as Agtr1a, At1a. Experimental evidence at protein level: Swiss-Prot protein existence level 1. Receptor for angiotensin II. Mediates its action by association with G proteins that activate a phosphatidylinositol- calcium second messenger system. From Rattus norvegicus (Rat).
   1423..2130    +  CDS            mCherry: mCherry is a basic (constitutively fluorescent) red fluorescent protein published in 2004, derived from Discosoma sp.. It is reported to be a very rapidly-maturing monomer with low acid sensitivity.
   2150..2233    +  CDS            large T antigen (fragment): large T antigen from SV40 (simian virus 40)
   2256..2377    +  polyA_signal   SV40 poly(A) signal: SV40 polyadenylation signal
   2411..2839    -  rep_origin     f1 ori (sequence partly withheld): f1 bacteriophage origin of replication; arrow indicates direction of (+) strand synthesis
   2866..2970    +  promoter       AmpR promoter: bla
   2972..3329    +  promoter       SV40 promoter: SV40 enhancer and early promoter
   3364..4158    +  CDS            NeoR/KanR: aminoglycoside phosphotransferase from Tn5; aph(3')-II (or nptII); confers resistance to neomycin, kanamycin, and G418 (Geneticin®)
   4179..4331    +  CDS            ble (fragment): BLE_KLEPN - Experimental evidence at protein level: Swiss-Prot protein existence level 1. Binding protein with a strong affinity to the bleomycin family of antibiotics. Binds to CL990; an antimitotic-antibiotic compound. From Klebsiella pneumoniae.
   4390..4437    +  polyA_signal   HSV TK poly(A) signal: herpes simplex virus thymidine kinase polyadenylation signal (Cole and Stacy, 1985)
   4528..4544    -  polyA_signal   bGH poly(A) signal (fragment): bovine growth hormone polyadenylation signal
   4766..5354    +  rep_origin     ori: high-copy-number ColE1/pMB1/pBR322/pUC origin of replication
   5529..5832    +  enhancer       CMV enhancer: human cytomegalovirus immediate early enhancer
