[The description below was written by a language model from this plasmid's Addgene catalogue record and pLannotate feature annotations shown in this document.]
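Description:
RnAT1aR DRY->AAY-p2A-mCherry is a mammalian expression plasmid built on the pEGFP-N1 backbone, in which the original fluorescent protein has been replaced by mCherry. It is maintained in E. coli at high copy through a ColE1/pUC-type origin and selected with kanamycin. The NeoR/KanR gene (Tn5 aminoglycoside phosphotransferase) sits behind tandem bacterial (bla) and SV40 early promoters and ends with an HSV TK polyadenylation signal, so the same marker can also give G418 resistance in mammalian cells. An f1 origin is present as well. The short fragments annotated as ble, SV40 large T antigen and bGH poly(A) appear to be backbone remnants rather than functional parts.

The payload is driven by the CMV immediate early enhancer and promoter and terminated by the SV40 poly(A) signal. It encodes the rat angiotensin II type 1a receptor (Agtr1a), a G-protein-coupled receptor, carrying a DRY to AAY substitution in the conserved DRY motif. The mCherry coding sequence follows downstream. The construct name indicates a P2A self-cleaving peptide between them. The feature tables do not annotate it, but a short unannotated gap between the receptor and mCherry is consistent with one. With such a linker, the untagged receptor and free mCherry would be made as separate proteins from one transcript, so red fluorescence marks transfected cells rather than the receptor's location.

The stated purpose is visualization of the AT1aR DRY mutant, and the associated study examined whether DRY mutants of this receptor can still induce G-protein-dependent signalling. The two sequence records (5,832 and 5,823 nt) show the same features in the same order, differ in start point, and differ by a few bases in the receptor–mCherry spacing.
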