Addgene plasmid #137784: RnAT1aR DRY->AAY-p2A-mCherry
Purpose: Visualization of the At1aR DRY mutant
Depositing lab: Dorus Gadella. Depositing organization: University of Amsterdam. Publication: Not So Dry After All: DRY Mutants of the AT1A Receptor and H1 Receptor Can Induce G-Protein-Dependent Signaling. Pietraszewska-Bogiel A, Joosen L, Chertkova AO, Goedhart J. ACS Omega. 2020 Feb 3;5(6):2648-2659. doi: 10.1021/acsomega.9b03146. eCollection 2020 Feb 18. PubMed 32095688.
Backbone
  Vector backbone: pEGFP-N1
  Vector type: Mammalian Expression
Growth in bacteria
  Bacterial resistance: Kanamycin, 50 μg/mL
  Growth temperature: 37°C
  Growth strain: DH5alpha
  Copy number: High Copy
Gene/Insert
  Gene/Insert name: Rat At1a receptor; DRY mutant
  Species: R. norvegicus (rat)
  Mutation: DRY -> AAY
  Entrez Gene: Agtr1a (a.k.a. AT1, AT1A, AT1R, Agtr1)
  Promoter: CMV
  Cloning method: Restriction Enzyme; 5′ cloning site Unknown (unknown if destroyed)
Terms and licenses: Academic/Nonprofit Terms; Industry Terms: Not Available to Industry
How to cite: RnAT1aR DRY->AAY-p2A-mCherry was a gift from Dorus Gadella (Addgene plasmid # 137784 ; http://n2t.net/addgene:137784 ; RRID:Addgene_137784)
